>Addgene plasmid #91080 | pMOD_B3400 | addgene full sequence | sequence record 182043 | Addgene NGS Result
GCCTTGACGGCAAAATCCCTTAACGTGAGTTTTCGTTCCACTGAGCGTCAGACCCCGTAGAAAAGATCAA
AGGATCTTCTTGAGATCCTTTTTTTCTGCGCGTAATCTGCTGCTTGCAAACAAAAAAACCACCGCTACCA
GCGGTGGTTTGTTTGCCGGATCAAGAGCTACTAACTCTTTTTCCGAAGGTAACTGGCTTCAGCAGAGCGC
AGATACCAAATACTGTTCTTCTAGTGTAGCCGTAGTTAGGCCACCACTTCAAGAACTCTGTAGCACCGCC
TACATACCTCGCTCTGCTAATCCTGTTACCAGTGGCTGCTGCCAGTGGCGATAAGTCGTGTCTTACCGGG
TTGGACTCAAGACGATAGTTACCGGATAAGGCGCAGCGGTCGGGCTGAACGGGGGGTTCGTGCTCACAGC
CCAGCTTGGAGCGAACGACCTACACCGAACTGAGATACCTACAGCGTGAGCTATGAGAAAGCGCCACGCT
TCCCGAAGGGAGAAAGGCGGACAGGTATCCGGTAAGCGGCAGGGTCGGAACAGGAGAGCGCACGAGGGAG
CTTCCAGGGGGAAACGCCTGGTATCTTTATAGTCCTGTCGGGTTTCGCCACCTCTGACTTGAGCGTCGAT
TTTTGTGATGCTCGTCAGGGGGGCGGAGCCTATGGAAAAACGCCAGCAACGCGGCCTTTTTACGGTTCCT
GGCCTTTTGCTGGCCTTTTGCTCACATGTTCTTTCCTGCGTTATCCCCTGATTCTGTGGATAACCGTATT
ACCGCCTTTGAGTGAGCTGATACCGCTCGCCGCAGCCGAACGACCGAGCGCAGCGAGTCAGTGAGCGAGG
AAGCGGAAGAGCGCCCACCTGCCAGGGGACGTGGAAGAAAACCCAGGGCCCATGGACTACAAAGACCATG
ACGGTGATTATAAAGATCATGACATCGATTACAAGGATGACGATGACAAGATGGCCCCCAAGAAGAAGAG
GAAGGTGGGCATTCACGGGGTGCCGGCTAGCGTGTCCCGGACCCGGCTGCCATCTCCCCCTGCGCCCTCT
CCTGCGTTCTCGGCGGGCAGCTTCAGCGATCTGCTCCGTCCGTTCGATCCGTCGCTTCTTGATACATCGC
TTCTTGATTCGATGCCTGCCGTCGGCACGCCGCATACAGCGGCTGCCCCAGCAGAGTGGGATGAGGCGCA
ATCGGCTCTGCGTGCAGCCGATGACCCGCCACCCACCGTGCGTGTCGCTGTCACTGCCGCGCGGCCGCCG
CGCGCCAAGCCGGCCCCGCGACGGCGTGCTGCGCAACCCTCCGACGCTTCGCCGGCCGCGCAGGTTGATC
TACGCACGCTCGGCTACAGTCAGCAGCAGCAAGAGAAGATCAAACCGAAGGTGCGTTCGACAGTGGCGCA
GCACCACGAGGCACTGGTGGGCCATGGGTTTACACACGCGCACATCGTTGCGCTCAGCCAACACCCGGCA
GCGTTAGGGACCGTCGCTGTCACGTATCAGCACATAATCACGGCGTTGCCAGAGGCGACACACGAAGACA
TCGTTGGCGTCGGCAAACAGTGGTCCGGCGCACGCGCCCTGGAGGCCTTGCTCACGGATGCGGGGGAGTT
GAGAGGTCCGCCGTTACAGTTGGACACAGGCCAACTTGTGAAGATTGCAAAACGTGGCGGCGTGACCGCA
ATGGAGGCAGTGCATGCATCGCGCAATGCACTGACGGGTGCCCCCCTGGAGACGTTATATTCCCCAGAAC
ATCAGGTTAATGGCGTTTTTGATGTCATTTTCGCGGTGGCTGAGATCAGCCACTTCTTCCCCGATAACGG
AAACCGGCACACTGGCCATATCGGTGGTCATCATGCGCCAGCTTTCATCCCCGATATGCACCACCGGGTA
AAGTTCACGGGAGACTTTATCTGACAGCAGACGTGCACTGGCCAGGGGGATCACCATCCGTCGCCCGGGC
GTGTCAATAATATCACTCTGTACATCCACAAACAGACGATAACGGCTCTCTCTTTTATAGGTGTAAACCT
TAAACTGCATTTCACCAGCCCCTGTTCTCGTCAGCAAAAGAGCCGTTCATTTCAATAAACCGGGCGACCT
CAGCCATCCCTTCCTGATTTTCCGCTTTCCAGCGTTCGGCACGCAGACGACGGGCTTCATTCTGCATGGT
TGTGCTTACCAGACCGGAGATATTGACATCATATATGCCTTGAGCAACTGATAGCTGTCGCTGTCAACTG
TCACTGTAATACGCTGCTTCATAGCATACCTCCTTTTGACATACTTCGGGTATACATATCAGTATATATT
CTTATACCGCAAAAATCAGCGCGCAAATACGCATACTGTTATCTGGCTTCGTCTCCAACGATCATCTGGT
GGCACTCGCGTGCCTCGGCGGACGTCCTGCCATGGATGCAGTGAAAAAGGGATTGCCGCACGCGCCGGAA
TTGATCAGAAGAGTCAATCGCCGTATTGGCGAACGCACGTCCCATCGCGTTGCCGACTACGCGCAAGTGG
TTCGCGTGCTGGAGTTTTTCCAGTGCCACTCCCACCCAGCGTACGCATTTGATGAGGCCATGACGCAGTT
CGGGATGAGCAGGAACGGGTTGGTACAGCTCTTTCGCAGAGTGGGCGTCACCGAACTCGAAGCCCGCGGT
GGAACGCTCCCCCCAGCCTCGCAGCGTTGGGACCGTATCCTCCAGGCATCAGGGATGAAAAGGGCCAAAC
CGTCCCCTACTTCAGCTCAAACACCGGATCAGGCGTCTTTGCATGCATTCGCCGATTCGCTGGAGCGTGA
CCTTGATGCGCCCAGCCCAATGCACGAGGGAGATCAGACGCGGGCAAGCAGCCGTAAACGGTCCCGATCG
GATCGTGCTGTCACCGGCCCCTCCGCACAGCAGGCTGTCGAGGTGCGCGTTCCCGAACAGCGCGATGCGC
TGCATTTGCCCCTCAGCTGGAGGGTAAAACGCCCGCGTACCAGGATCTGGGGCGGCCTCCCGGATCCGGG
TTCAGGACGGGCTGACGCATTGGACGATTTTGATCTGGATATGCTGGGAAGTGACGCCCTCGATGATTTT
GACCTTGACATGCTTGGTTCGGATGCCCTTGATGACTTTGACCTCGACATGCTCGGCAGTGACGCCCTTG
ATGATTTCGACCTGGACATGCTGATTAACTCTAGATGACTCGAGATATGAAGATGAAGATGAAATATTTG
GTGTGTCAAATAAAAAGCTTGTGTGCTTAAGTTTGTGTTTTTTTCTTGGCTTGTTGTGTTATGAATTTGT
GGCTTTTTCTAATATTAAATGAATGTAAGATCACATTATAATGAATAAACAAATGTTTCTATAATCCATT
GTGAATGTTTTGTTGGATCTCTTCTGCAGCATATAACTACTGTATGTGCTATGGTATGGACTATGGAATA
TGATTAAAGATAAGGAGCTCCGGTGACGCAGGTGATGAAAAGCCTTAGGGTCAGGTGGCACTTTTCGGGG
AAATGTGCGATGAACCCCTATTTGTTTATTTTTCTAAATACATTCAAATATGTATCCGCTAATGAGACAA
TAACCCTGATAAATGCTTCAATTATATTGAAAAAGGAAGAGTATGAGTATCCAACATTTCCGTGTCGCCC
TTATTCCCTTTTTTGCGGCCTTCTGCCTTCCTGTTTTTGCTCACCCAGAAACGCTGGTGAAAGTAAAAGA
TGCTGAAGATCAGTTGGGTGCCCGAGTGGGTTACATTGAACTGGATCTCAACAGCGGCAAAATCTTAGAG
AGTTTTCGCCCCGAAGAACGCTTCCCAATGATGAGCACTTTCAAAGTTCTGCTATGTGGCGCGGTGTTAT
CCCGTATTGATGCTGGGCAAGAGCAACTCGGTCGCCGCATACACTATTCTCAGAATGACTTGGTTGAGTA
TTCACCAGTCACAGAAAAGCATCTTACGGATGGCATGACAGTAAGAGAATTATGTAGTGCTGCCATAACC
ATGAGTGATAACACTGCGGCCAACTTACTTCTGACAACGATTGGAGGACCGAAGGAGCTAACCGCTTTTT
TGCACAACATGGGGGATCATGTAACTCGCCTTGATCGTTGGGAACCGGAGCTGAATGAAGCCATACCAAA
CGACGAGCGTGACACCACGATGCCTGTAGCAATGGCAACAACTCTCCGCAAACTATTAACTGGCGAACTA
CTTACTCTTGCTTCACGCCAGCAACTCATTGACTGGATGGAGGCGGACAAAGTTGCAGGACCACTTCTGC
GCTCGGCACTTCCGGCTGGCTGGTTTATTGCTGATAAATCTGGAGCCGGTGAGCGTGGGTCTCGCGGTAT
CATTGCAGCACTGGGGCCAGATGGTAAGCCCTCCCGTATCGTAGTTATCTACACGACGGGGAGTCAGGCA
ACTATGGATGAACGAAATAGACAGATCGCTGAGATAGGTGCCTCACTGATTAAGCATTGGTAACTGTCAG
ACGAAGGGAAATAAATAGTAGCCCGCCTGATGTGCGGGCTTTTTTTTGGTGGTGGTTACCAGTGTCGCTT
AGCTACCGTAGGTCCTCTTAGGCGGTCCGATTAGCGACATAGTCATCAAT
Features (pLannotate 1.2.2; 12 found; start..end, strand, type, name):
     80..668     +  rep_origin     ori: high-copy-number ColE1/pMB1/pBR322/pUC origin of replication
    863..884     +  CDS            P2A (fragment): 2A peptide from porcine teschovirus-1 polyprotein Eukaryotic ribosomes fail to insert a peptide bond between the Gly and Pro residues, yielding separate polypeptides.
    895..960     +  CDS            3xFLAG: three tandem FLAG® epitope tags, followed by an enterokinase cleavage site
    997..1728    +  CDS            avrXa10 (fragment): AVX10_XANOO - Experimental evidence at protein level: Swiss-Prot protein existence level 1. Avirulence protein. Induces the hypersensitive response (HR)in rice plants carrying the resistance gene Xa10. Activity depends on the presence of the core repeat domains; replacement with repeat domains from other proteins (AvrBs3 of X.euvesicatoria (AC P14727) or AvrXa7 of this organism) does not elicit the HR. Probably acts as a transcription factor in its host plant (rice) to induce plant resistance or disease. From Xanthomonas oryzae pv. oryzae.
   1738..2040    -  CDS            ccdB: CCDB_ECOLI - Also known as G, letB, letD. Experimental evidence at protein level: Swiss-Prot protein existence level 1. Toxic component of a type II toxin-antitoxin (TA) system, functioning in plasmid maintainence. Responsible for the post- segregational killing (PSK) of plasmid-free cells, also referred to as a plasmid addiction system. Half-life of over 2 hours. Cell killing by CcdB is accompanied by filamentation, defects in chromosome and plasmid segregation, defects in cell division, formation of anucleate cells, decreased DNA synthesis and plasmid loss. Interferes with the activity of DN
   2045..2203    -  CDS            ccdA (fragment): CCDA_ECO57 - Also known as H, letA. Experimental evidence at protein level: Swiss-Prot protein existence level 1. Antitoxin component of a type II toxin-antitoxin (TA) system which inhibits the post-segregational killing (PSK) of plasmid-free cells, also referred to as a plasmid addiction system. Binds to and blocks the activity of CcdB; will also remove bound CcdB protein from the CcdB-GyrA complex by forming a CcdA-CcdB complex, a process termed rejuvenation. Functions as a transcriptional corepressor for the ccdAB operon, repression also requires CcdB (By similarity). From Escherichia coli
   2294..2359    -  intron         PDK intron (fragment): pdk; modified pyruvate orthophosphate dikinase intron from Flaveria trinervia 3.0
   2364..3014    +  CDS            avrBs3 (fragment): AVRB3_XANEU - Experimental evidence at protein level: Swiss-Prot protein existence level 1. Avirulence protein. Acts as a transcription factor in C.annuum plants. In susceptible plants lacking the Bs3 resistance gene induces expression of a number of genes, including genes homologous to a family of auxin-induced genes, alpha-expansin genes, pectate lyase, anthocyanidin glucoside rhamnosyl transferase and at least one transcription factor, UPA20. Their expression leads to plant hypertrophy in mesophyll cells, probably mainly mediated by UPA20 (PubMed:17962565). In resistant plants induces the h
   3144..3160    +  CDS            VP96 (fragment): 6 tandem repeats of the minimal activation domain of herpes simplex virus VP16 (Cheng et al., 2013)
   3196..3444    +  terminator     HSP terminator: efficient transcription terminator from the Arabidopsis thaliana heat shock protein 18.2 gene (Nagaya et al., 2010)
   3512..3612    +  promoter       AmpR promoter: bla
   3613..4473    +  CDS            AmpR: β-lactamase; bla; confers resistance to ampicillin, carbenicillin, and related antibiotics
