[The description below was written by a language model from this plasmid's Addgene catalogue record and pLannotate feature annotations shown in this document.]
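Description:
pMOD_B3400 is a "module B" entry plasmid from a modular plant genome-engineering toolkit, built on the pMOD_B2000 backbone and catalogued under the TALEN vector type, although its payload is a TALE transcriptional activator scaffold rather than a nuclease. The sequenced plasmid is about 4.6 kb. It replicates in E. coli from a high-copy ColE1/pUC-type origin and is selected with ampicillin through the bla gene under its native promoter. Because it carries an active ccdB toxin gene, the record specifies propagation in a ccdB-resistant (ccdB Survival) strain.

The insert has no promoter of its own. It opens with a P2A ribosomal-skipping peptide so that, once assembled downstream of a first TALE-VP64 unit from another module, both activators are translated from a single transcript and released as separate proteins. After P2A comes a 3xFLAG epitope tag, followed by an N-terminal TALE region (annotated by homology to Xanthomonas AvrXa10) and a C-terminal TALE region (annotated as AvrBs3-like). Between these sits a ccdB cassette, with a partial ccdA, which the record describes as flanked by Esp3I sites. Type IIS digestion removes the cassette so that a custom array of DNA-binding repeats can be ligated in, and loss of ccdB provides counter-selection against uncut vector in standard strains. A short match to a PDK intron next to the cassette is probably incidental to its construction. The reading frame ends in a VP16-derived activation domain, detected only as a small fragment by the annotation and named VP64 in the record, and transcription terminates at the Arabidopsis HSP18.2 terminator. The plasmid serves as an intermediate for building a second programmable TALE activator for multiplexed gene activation in plants.
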