Addgene plasmid #91080: pMOD_B3400
Purpose: Module B, Promoter: none (begins with P2A to be fused to TALE-VP64_1), Gene: TALE-VP64_2 backbone with Esp3I ccdb cassette for repeat cloning, Terminator: HSP
Depositing lab: Daniel Voytas. Depositing organization: University of Minnesota. Publication: A multi-purpose toolkit to enable advanced genome engineering in plants. Cermak T, Curtin SJ, Gil-Humanes J, Cegan R, Kono TJY, Konecna E, Belanto JJ, Starker CG, Mathre JW, Greenstein RL, Voytas DF. Plant Cell. 2017 May 18. pii: tpc.00922.2016. doi: 10.1105/tpc.16.00922. PubMed 28522548.
Backbone
  Vector backbone: pMOD_B2000
  Vector type: TALEN
Growth in bacteria
  Bacterial resistance: Ampicillin, 100 μg/mL
  Growth temperature: 37°C
  Growth strain: ccdB Survival
  Copy number: High Copy
Gene/Insert
  Gene/Insert name: TALE-VP64_2 backbone with Esp3I ccdb cassette for repeat cloning
  Species: Synthetic
  Promoter: none (begins with P2A to be fused to TALE-VP64_1)
  Cloning method: Gibson Cloning
  Sequencing primers: 5′ unknown
Terms and licenses: Academic/Nonprofit Terms; Industry Terms: Not Available to Industry
How to cite: pMOD_B3400 was a gift from Daniel Voytas (Addgene plasmid # 91080 ; http://n2t.net/addgene:91080 ; RRID:Addgene_91080)
